Addgene plasmid #175339: pH6HTC_RAN-Halo
Purpose: Production of HaloTag fusion protein
Depositing lab: Claudia Kutter. Depositing organization: Karolinska Institutet. Publication: Large-scale identification of RBP-RNA interactions by RAPseq refines essentials of post-transcriptional gene regulation. Atanasoai I, Papavasileiou S, Preiß N, Kutter C. bioRxiv 2021.11.08.467743 10.1101/2021.11.08.467743.
Backbone
  Vector backbone: pH6HTC_minus_cer-region
  Vector type: Bacterial Expression ; Cell Free Expression
Growth in bacteria
  Bacterial resistance: Ampicillin, 100 μg/mL
  Growth temperature: 37°C
  Growth strain: DH5alpha
  Copy number: High Copy
Gene/Insert
  Gene/Insert name: RAN
  Species: H. sapiens (human)
  Entrez Gene: RAN (a.k.a. ARA24, Gsp1, TC4)
  Tag / fusion protein: HaloTag-6xHis (C terminal on backbone)
  Cloning method: Gibson Cloning
Terms and licenses: Academic/Nonprofit Terms; Industry Terms: Not Available to Industry
Depositor comments: Please visit https://doi.org/10.1101/2021.11.08.467743 for bioRxiv preprint.
How to cite: pH6HTC_RAN-Halo was a gift from Claudia Kutter (Addgene plasmid # 175339 ; http://n2t.net/addgene:175339 ; RRID:Addgene_175339)
