[The description below was written by a language model from this plasmid's Addgene catalogue record and pLannotate feature annotations shown in this document.]
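Description:
pH6HTC_RAN-Halo is a 4,086-nt bacterial and cell-free expression plasmid for producing human RAN as a HaloTag fusion protein. It is built on a pH6HTC backbone from which the cer region has been removed. It replicates in E. coli through a high-copy ColE1/pUC-type origin and is selected with ampicillin via a β-lactamase gene driven by its own AmpR promoter.

The expression cassette is driven by a bacteriophage T7 promoter and closed by a T7 terminator, so transcription depends on T7 RNA polymerase, supplied either by a suitable expression host or by a coupled in vitro transcription/translation system. The RAN coding sequence, inserted by Gibson cloning, encodes the small GTPase that cycles between GDP- and GTP-bound states to control nucleocytoplasmic transport. The annotation tool matched it to the dog ortholog, but the catalogue lists the insert as human. RAN is followed in frame by a TEV protease recognition site and then HaloTag, a modified bacterial dehalogenase that bonds covalently to chloroalkane ligands. The catalogue also lists a C-terminal 6xHis tag after HaloTag, although the feature table does not annotate it separately. This layout allows covalent capture or labelling of the fusion on chloroalkane-bearing resins or dyes, and TEV cleavage can separate RAN from the tag.

The rrnB T1 and T2 terminators lie upstream of the T7 promoter, where they likely insulate the cassette from read-through transcription. A partial AmpR promoter and a short Tn5 transposase fragment appear to be backbone remnants. The associated publication concerns large-scale mapping of RNA-binding protein–RNA interactions, which suggests the Halo-tagged protein serves as immobilisable bait in such assays.
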