Features (pLannotate 1.2.2; 12 found; start..end, strand, type, name):
     34..61      +  terminator     rrnB T2 terminator: transcription terminator T2 from the E. coli rrnB gene
     80..123     +  promoter       AmpR promoter (fragment): bla
    143..161     +  promoter       T7 promoter: promoter for bacteriophage T7 RNA polymerase
    214..861     +  CDS            RAN (sequence partly withheld): RAN_CANLF - Experimental evidence at protein level: Swiss-Prot protein existence level 1. GTPase involved in nucleocytoplasmic transport, participating both to the import and the export from the nucleus of proteins and RNAs. Switches between a cytoplasmic GDP- and a nuclear GTP-bound state by nucleotide exchange and GTP hydrolysis. Nuclear import receptors such as importin beta bind their substrates only in the absence of GTP- bound RAN and release them upon direct interaction with GTP-bound RAN, while export receptors behave in the opposite way. Thereby, RAN controls cargo loading and release
    874..894     +  CDS            TEV site: tobacco etch virus (TEV) protease recognition and cleavage site
    910..1793    +  CDS            HaloTag® (fragment): modified bacterial dehalogenase that forms covalent bonds with chloroalkane derivatives
   1837..1884    +  terminator     T7 terminator: transcription terminator for bacteriophage T7 RNA polymerase
   1894..2070    -  CDS            tnpA (fragment): TN5P_ECOLX - Also known as tnp. Experimental evidence at protein level: Swiss-Prot protein existence level 1. Mediates transposition of transposon Tn5 by a 'cut and paste' mechanism. First, the monomeric transposase binds the 19 bp inverted DNA repeats flanking the transposon. Then, dimerization of the DNA- bound transposase creates a synaptic DNA complex. After nicking of the first DNA strand, excision of the transposon proceeds through a series of intermediates. The transposase then mediates the insertion of the transposon at a new site by strand transfer. The activity of the wild- type tran
   2113..2217    +  promoter       AmpR promoter: bla
   2218..3078    +  CDS            AmpR: β-lactamase; bla; confers resistance to ampicillin, carbenicillin, and related antibiotics
   3236..3824    -  rep_origin     ori: high-copy-number ColE1/pMB1/pBR322/pUC origin of replication
   3942..4028    +  terminator     rrnB T1 terminator: Escherichia coli rrnB; transcription terminator T1 from the E. coli rrnB gene
>Addgene plasmid #175339 | pH6HTC_RAN-Halo | addgene full sequence | sequence record 345602 | Addgene NGS Result
GCCCGCCATAAACTGCCAGGCATCAAATTAAGCAGAAGGCCATCCTGACGGATGGCCTTTTTGCGTTTCT
ACAAACTCTTTTGTTTATTTTTCTAAATACATTCAAATATGTATCCGCTCATGGATCTCGATCCCGCGAA
ATTAATACGACTCACTATAGGGTATTTTAACTTTACTAAGGAGCGATCGCTTCCGAATTCCTACCGCGGA
TATATGGCTGCGCAGGGAGAGCCCCAG
[624 nt withheld, positions 238-861]
GAGCCAACCACTGAGGATCTGTACTTTCAGAGCGATAACGATGGATCCGAAATCGGTACTGGCTTTCCAT
TCGACCCCCATTATGTGGAAGTCCTGGGCGAGCGCATGCACTACGTCGATGTTGGTCCGCGCGATGGCAC
CCCTGTGCTGTTCCTGCACGGTAACCCGACCTCCTCCTACGTGTGGCGCAACATCATCCCGCATGTTGCA
CCGACCCATCGCTGCATTGCTCCAGACCTGATCGGTATGGGCAAATCCGACAAACCAGACCTGGGTTATT
TCTTCGACGACCACGTCCGCTTCATGGATGCCTTCATCGAAGCCCTGGGTCTGGAAGAGGTCGTCCTGGT
CATTCACGACTGGGGCTCCGCTCTGGGTTTCCACTGGGCCAAGCGCAATCCAGAGCGCGTCAAAGGTATT
GCATTTATGGAGTTCATCCGCCCTATCCCGACCTGGGACGAATGGCCAGAATTTGCCCGCGAGACCTTCC
AGGCCTTCCGCACCACCGACGTCGGCCGCAAGCTGATCATCGATCAGAACGTTTTTATCGAGGGTACGCT
GCCGATGGGTGTCGTCCGCCCGCTGACTGAAGTCGAGATGGACCATTACCGCGAGCCGTTCCTGAATCCT
GTTGACCGCGAGCCACTGTGGCGCTTCCCAAACGAGCTGCCAATCGCCGGTGAGCCAGCGAACATCGTCG
CGCTGGTCGAAGAATACATGGACTGGCTGCACCAGTCCCCTGTCCCGAAGCTGCTGTTCTGGGGCACCCC
AGGCGTTCTGATCCCACCGGCCGAAGCCGCTCGCCTGGCCAAAAGCCTGCCTAACTGCAAGGCTGTGGAC
ATCGGCCCGGGTCTGAATCTGCTGCAAGAAGACAACCCGGACCTGATCGGCAGCGAGATCGCGCGCTGGC
TGTCTACTCTGGAGATTTCCGGTCATCATCACCATCACCACTAATAGTCAACCGCTGAGCAATAACTAGC
ATAACCCCTTGGGGCCTCTAAACGGGTCTTGAGGGGTTTTTTGCTGAAAGGAGGAACTATATCCGGTTCG
CTTGCTGTCCATAAAACCGCCCAGTCTAGCTATCGCCATGTAAGCCCACTGCAAGCTACCTGCTTTCTCT
TTGCGCTTGCGTTTTCCCTTGTCCAGATAGCCCAGTAGCTGACATTCATCCGGGGTCAGCACCGTTTCTG
CGGACTGGCTTTCTACGTAATGGTTTCTTAGACGTCAGGTGGCACTTTTCGGGGAAATGTGCGCGGAACC
CCTATTTGTTTATTTTTCTAAATACATTCAAATATGTATCCGCTCATGAGACAATAACCCTGATAAATGC
TTCAATAATATTGAAAAAGGAAGAGTATGAGTATTCAACATTTCCGTGTCGCCCTTATTCCCTTTTTTGC
GGCATTTTGCCTTCCTGTTTTTGCTCACCCAGAAACGCTGGTGAAAGTAAAAGATGCTGAAGATCAGTTG
GGTGCACGAGTGGGTTACATCGAACTGGATCTCAACAGCGGTAAGATCCTTGAGAGTTTTCGCCCCGAAG
AACGTTTTCCAATGATGAGCACTTTCAAAGTTCTGCTATGTGGCGCGGTATTATCCCGTATTGACGCCGG
GCAAGAGCAACTCGGTCGCCGCATACACTATTCTCAGAATGACTTGGTTGAGTACTCACCAGTCACAGAA
AAGCATCTTACGGATGGCATGACAGTAAGAGAATTATGCAGTGCTGCCATAACCATGAGTGATAACACTG
CGGCCAACTTACTTCTGACAACTATCGGAGGACCGAAGGAGCTAACCGCTTTTTTGCACAACATGGGGGA
TCATGTAACTCGCCTTGATCGTTGGGAACCGGAGCTGAATGAAGCCATACCAAACGACGAGCGTGACACC
ACGATGCCTGTAGCAATGGCAACAACGTTGCGCAAACTATTAACTGGCGAACTACTTACTCTAGCTTCCC
GGCAACAATTAATAGACTGGATGGAGGCGGATAAAGTTGCAGGACCACTTCTGCGCTCGGCCCTTCCGGC
TGGCTGGTTTATTGCTGATAAATCTGGAGCCGGTGAGCGTGGGTCTCGCGGTATCATTGCAGCACTGGGG
CCAGATGGTAAGCCCTCCCGTATCGTAGTTATCTACACGACGGGGAGTCAGGCAACTATGGATGAACGAA
ATAGACAGATCGCTGAGATAGGTGCCTCACTGATTAAGCATTGGTAATTCGAAATGACCGACCAAGCGAC
GCCCAACCGGTATCAGCTCACTCAAAGGCGGTAATACGGTTATCCACAGAATCAGGGGATAACGCAGGAA
AGAACATGTGAGCAAAAGGCCAGCAAAAGGCCAGGAACCGTAAAAAGGCCGCGTTGCTGGCGTTTTTCCA
TAGGCTCCGCCCCCCTGACGAGCATCACAAAAATCGACGCTCAAGTCAGAGGTGGCGAAACCCGACAGGA
CTATAAAGATACCAGGCGTTTCCCCCTGGAAGCTCCCTCGTGCGCTCTCCTGTTCCGACCCTGCCGCTTA
CCGGATACCTGTCCGCCTTTCTCCCTTCGGGAAGCGTGGCGCTTTCTCATAGCTCACGCTGTAGGTATCT
CAGTTCGGTGTAGGTCGTTCGCTCCAAGCTGGGCTGTGTGCACGAACCCCCCGTTCAGCCCGACCGCTGC
GCCTTATCCGGTAACTATCGTCTTGAGTCCAACCCGGTAAGACACGACTTATCGCCACTGGCAGCAGCCA
CTGGTAACAGGATTAGCAGAGCGAGGTATGTAGGCGGTGCTACAGAGTTCTTGAAGTGGTGGCCTAACTA
CGGCTACACTAGAAGGACAGTATTTGGTATCTGCGCTCTGCTGAAGCCAGTTACCTTCGGAAAAAGAGTT
GGTAGCTCTTGATCCGGCAAACAAACCACCGCTGGTAGCGGTGGTTTTTTTGTTTGCAAGCAGCAGATTA
CGCGCAGAAAAAAAGGATTTCAAGAAGATCCTTTGATCTTTTCTACGGGGTCTGACGCTCAGTGGAACGA
AAACTCACGTTAAGGGCATATGATGGTAGTGTGGGGTCTCCCCATGCGAGAGTAGGGAACTGCCAGGCAT
CAAATAAAACGAAAGGCTCAGTCGAAAGACTGGGCCTTTCGTTTTATCTGTTGTTTGTCGGTGAACGCTC
TCCTGAGTAGGACAAATCCGCCGGGAGCGGATTTGAACGTTGCGAAGCAACGGCCCGGAGGGTGGCGGGC
AGGAC
